Addgene plasmid #117903: AtCOPT6 upGFP
Purpose: protein expression
Depositing lab: Geoffrey Chang. Depositing organization: University of California, San Diego (UCSD).
Backbone
  Vector backbone: pPICZc
  Backbone size w/o insert (bp): 3329
  Vector type: Yeast Expression
Growth in bacteria
  Bacterial resistance: Bleocin (Zeocin), 50 μg/mL
  Growth temperature: 37°C
  Growth strain: DH5alpha
  Copy number: High Copy
Gene/Insert
  Gene/Insert name: AtCOPT6 upGFP (alt name: COPT6)
  Species: A. thaliana (mustard weed)
  Entrez Gene: COPT6 (a.k.a. AT2G26975, copper transporter 6)
  Promoter: AOX
  Tag / fusion protein: eGFP (C terminal on insert)
  Cloning method: Unknown
  Sequencing primers: 5′ GACTGGTTCCAATTGACAAGC; 3′ GCAAATGGCATTCTGACATCC
Terms and licenses: Academic/Nonprofit Terms; Industry Terms: Not Available to Industry
Depositor comments: insert amino acid sequence: MDHGNMPPSSPSSMVNHTNSNMIMMHMTFFWGKNTEILFSGWPGTSLGMYVLCLIVVFLLAVIVEWLAHSSILRGRGSTSRAKGLVQTAVYTLKTGLAYLVMLAVMSFNGGVFIVAIAGFAVGFMLFGSTAFKNPSDDEKPFEQLENLYQSMVSKGEELFTGVVPILVELDGDVNGHKFSVSGEGEGDATYGKLTLKFICTTGKLPVPWPTLVTTLTYGVQCFSRYPDHMKQHDFFKSAMNILGHKLEYNYNSHNVYIMADKQKNGIKVNFKIRHNIEDGSVQLADHYQQNTPIGDGPVLLPDNHYLSTQSALSKDPNEKRDHMVLLEFVTAAGITLGMDELYKSSHHHHHH
How to cite: AtCOPT6 upGFP was a gift from Geoffrey Chang (Addgene plasmid # 117903 ; http://n2t.net/addgene:117903 ; RRID:Addgene_117903)
