[The description below was written by a language model from this plasmid's Addgene catalogue record and pLannotate feature annotations shown in this document.]
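Description:
AtCOPT6 upGFP is a yeast expression plasmid built on the pPICZc backbone for producing an Arabidopsis thaliana membrane transporter in Pichia pastoris (Komagataella phaffii). The sequenced record is about 4.5 kb. It replicates in E. coli from a high-copy ColE1/pUC-type origin and carries a single selectable marker, the Sh ble gene (BleoR), which confers resistance to Zeocin/bleomycin. That marker sits behind tandem promoters, the S. cerevisiae TEF1 promoter and the synthetic bacterial EM7 promoter, and is followed by the CYC1 terminator, so the same gene provides selection in both yeast and bacteria. No yeast replication origin is annotated. This is consistent with pPICZ-type vectors, which are normally maintained in Pichia by integration into the genome.

The expression cassette places the coding sequence for COPT6 (AT2G26975, copper transporter 6) under the methanol-inducible AOX1 promoter and ends with the AOX1 transcription terminator. A short remnant of AOX1 coding sequence is annotated just ahead of the terminator. COPT6 is fused at its C terminus to EGFP, with a short linker between the two reading frames. The depositor's protein sequence shows a terminal hexahistidine tag after the GFP. The small "capTEV" fragments called by the annotation software downstream of EGFP most likely reflect His-tag-like sequence rather than a full composite tag.

The stated purpose is protein expression. The GFP fusion provides a fluorescent readout of expression and protein behaviour, and the His tag allows metal-affinity purification. The cloning method is not recorded.
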