Features (pLannotate 1.2.2; 12 found; start..end, strand, type, name):
      2..940     +  promoter       AOX1 promoter: Pichia pastoris AOX1; inducible promoter, regulated by methanol
    962..1396    +  CDS            COPT6: COPT6_ARATH - Experimental evidence at transcript level: Swiss-Prot protein existence level 2. Involved in the transport of copper. From Arabidopsis thaliana (Mouse-ear cress).
   1451..2167    +  CDS            EGFP: EGFP is a basic (constitutively fluorescent) green fluorescent protein published in 1996, derived from Aequorea victoria. It is reported to be a rapidly-maturing weak dimer with moderate acid sensitivity.
   2173..2191    +  CDS            capTEV™ (fragment): composite tag for in vivo biotinylation, TEV protease cleavage, and 6xHis tagging
   2207..2224    +  CDS            capTEV™ (fragment): composite tag for in vivo biotinylation, TEV protease cleavage, and 6xHis tagging
   2235..2300    +  CDS            AOX1 (fragment): ALOX1_KOMPC - Experimental evidence at protein level: Swiss-Prot protein existence level 1. Major isoform of alcohol oxidase, which catalyzes the oxidation of methanol to formaldehyde and hydrogen peroxide, the first step in the methanol utilization pathway of methylotrophic yeasts. From Komagataella phaffii (strain ATCC 76273 / CBS 7435 / CECT 11047 / NRRL Y-11430 / Wegner 21-1) (Yeast) (Pichia pastoris).
   2304..2550    +  terminator     AOX1 terminator: Pichia pastoris AOX1; transcription terminator for AOX1
   2571..2978    +  promoter       TEF1 promoter: S. cerevisiae TEF1; promoter for EF-1α
   2985..3032    +  promoter       EM7 promoter: synthetic bacterial promoter&nbsp
   3051..3425    +  CDS            BleoR: antibiotic-binding protein; Sh ble from Streptoalloteichus hindustanus; confers resistance to bleomycin, phleomycin, and Zeocin™
   3491..3738    +  terminator     CYC1 terminator: S. cerevisiae CYC1; transcription terminator for CYC1
   3813..4401    -  rep_origin     ori: high-copy-number ColE1/pMB1/pBR322/pUC origin of replication
>Addgene plasmid #117903 | AtCOPT6 upGFP | addgene full sequence | sequence record 231062 | Addgene NGS Result
AGATCTAACATCCAAAGACGAAAGGTTGAATGAAACCTTTTTGCCATCCGACATCCACAGGTCCATTCTC
ACACATAAGTGCCAAACGCAACAGGAGGGGATACACTAGCAGCAGACCGTTGCAAACGCAGGACCTCCAC
TCCTCTTCTCCTCAACACCCACTTTTGCCATCGAAAAACCAGCCCAGTTATTGGGCTTGATTGGAGCTCG
CTCATTCCAATTCCTTCTATTAGGCTACTAACACCATGACTTTATTAGCCTGTCTATCCTGGCCCCCCTG
GCGAGGTTCATGTTTGTTTATTTCCGAATGCAACAAGCTCCGCATTACACCCGAACATCACTCCAGATGA
GGGCTTTCTGAGTGTGGGGTCAAATAGTTTCATGTTCCCCAAATGGCCCAAAACTGACAGTTTAAACGCT
GTCTTGGAACCTAATATGACAAAAGCGTGATCTCATCCAAGATGAACTAAGTTTGGTTCGTTGAAATGCT
AACGGCCAGTTGGTCAAAAAGAAACTTCCAAAAGTCGGCATACCGTTTGTCTTGTTTGGTATTGATTGAC
GAATGCTCAAAAATAATCTCATTAATGCTTAGCGCAGTCTCTCTATCGCTTCTGAACCCCGGTGCACCTG
TGCCGAAACGCAAATGGGGAAACACCCGCTTTTTGGATGATTATGCATTGTCTCCACATTGTATGCTTCC
AAGATTCTGGTGGGAATACTGCTGATAGCCTAACGTTCATGATCAAAATTTAACTGTTCTAACCCCTACT
TGACAGCAATATATAAACAGAAGGAAGCTGCCCTGTCTTAAACCTTTTTTTTTATCATCATTATTAGCTT
ACTTTCATAATTGCGACTGGTTCCAATTGACAAGCTTTTGATTTTAACGACTTTTAACGACAACTTGAGA
AGATCAAAAAACAACTAATTATTCGAAACGAGGAATTCGCTGAGGCTTAATATGGATCATGGTAACATGC
CACCATCATCACCATCATCAATGGTAAATCATACCAATTCCAACATGATCATGATGCATATGACTTTCTT
CTGGGGAAAGAACACGGAGATACTCTTCTCCGGCTGGCCCGGGACAAGTCTCGGCATGTACGTTCTATGT
CTCATCGTCGTCTTCCTCCTTGCTGTTATCGTCGAGTGGCTTGCCCATTCTTCGATCCTTCGTGGACGTG
GCTCCACTAGCCGCGCCAAGGGGCTCGTTCAGACCGCAGTCTACACACTCAAGACAGGCCTTGCTTATCT
CGTGATGCTCGCCGTTATGTCCTTTAACGGTGGAGTTTTCATTGTCGCTATCGCCGGATTCGCCGTGGGT
TTCATGCTCTTCGGAAGCACTGCTTTCAAGAACCCCTCTGATGACGAGAAACCCTTCGAACAACTAGCAT
TAAACCTCAGCCTCGAGGGTTCGGAGAACCTGTACTTCCAATCTGGTTCGATGGTGAGCAAGGGCGAGGA
GCTGTTCACCGGGGTGGTGCCCATCCTGGTCGAGCTGGACGGCGACGTAAACGGCCACAAGTTCAGCGTG
TCCGGCGAGGGCGAGGGCGATGCCACCTACGGCAAGCTGACCCTGAAGTTCATCTGCACCACCGGCAAGC
TGCCCGTGCCCTGGCCCACCCTCGTGACCACCCTGACCTACGGCGTGCAGTGCTTCAGCCGCTACCCCGA
CCACATGAAGCAGCACGACTTCTTCAAGTCCGCCATGCCCGAAGGCTACGTCCAGGAGCGCACCATCTTC
TTCAAGGACGACGGCAACTACAAGACCCGCGCCGAGGTGAAGTTCGAGGGCGACACCCTGGTGAACCGCA
TCGAGCTGAAGGGCATCGACTTCAAGGAGGACGGCAACATCCTGGGGCACAAGCTGGAGTACAACTACAA
CAGCCACAACGTCTATATCATGGCCGACAAGCAGAAGAACGGCATCAAGGTGAACTTCAAGATCCGCCAC
AACATCGAGGACGGCAGCGTGCAGCTCGCCGACCACTACCAGCAGAACACCCCCATCGGCGACGGCCCCG
TGCTGCTGCCCGACAACCACTACCTGAGCACCCAGTCCGCCCTGAGCAAAGACCCCAACGAGAAGCGCGA
TCACATGGTCCTGCTGGAGTTCGTGACCGCCGCCGGGATCACTCTCGGCATGGACGAGCTGTACAAGTCG
TCGCATCATCATCATCATCATCATCATTAAGTCGACCATCATCATCATCATCATTGAGTTTGTAGCCTTA
GACATGACTGTTCCTCAGTTCAAGTTGGGCACTTACGAGAAGACCGGTCTTGCTAGATTCTAATCAAGAG
GATGTCAGAATGCCATTTGCCTGAGAGATGCAGGCTTCATTTTTGATACTTTTTTATTTGTAACCTATAT
AGTATAGGATTTTTTTTGTCATTTTGTTTCTTCTCGTACGAGCTTGCTCCTGATCAGCCTATCTCGCAGC
TGATGAATATCTTGTGGTAGGGGTTTGGGAAAATCATTCGAGTTTGATGTTTTTCTTGGTATTTCCCACT
CCTCTTCAGAGTACAGAAGATTAAGTGAGACCTTCGTTTGTGCGGATCCCCCACACACCATAGCTTCAAA
ATGTTTCTACTCCTTTTTTACTCTTCCAGATTTTCTCGGACTCCGCGCATCGCCGTACCACTTCAAAACA
CCCAAGCACAGCATACTAAATTTCCCCTCTTTCTTCCTCTAGGGTGTCGTTAATTACCCGTACTAAAGGT
TTGGAAAAGAAAAAAGAGACCGCCTCGTTTCTTTTTCTTCGTCGAAAAAGGCAATAAAAATTTTTATCAC
GTTTCTTTTTCTTGAAAATTTTTTTTTTTGATTTTTTTCTCTTTCGATGACCTCCCATTGATATTTAAGT
TAATAAACGGTCTTCAATTTCTCAAGTTTCAGTTTCATTTTTCTTGTTCTATTACAACTTTTTTTACTTC
TTGCTCATTAGAAAGAAAGCATAGCAATCTAATCTAAGGGCGGTGTTGACAATTAATCATCGGCATAGTA
TATCGGCATAGTATAATACGACAAGGTGAGGAACTAAACCATGGCCAAGTTGACCAGTGCCGTTCCGGTG
CTCACCGCGCGCGACGTCGCCGGAGCGGTCGAGTTCTGGACCGACCGGCTCGGGTTCTCCCGGGACTTCG
TGGAGGACGACTTCGCCGGTGTGGTCCGGGACGACGTGACCCTGTTCATCAGCGCGGTCCAGGACCAGGT
GGTGCCGGACAACACCCTGGCCTGGGTGTGGGTGCGCGGCCTGGACGAGCTGTACGCCGAGTGGTCGGAG
GTCGTGTCCACGAACTTCCGGGACGCCTCCGGGCCGGCCATGACCGAGATCGGCGAGCAGCCGTGGGGGC
GGGAGTTCGCCCTGCGCGACCCGGCCGGCAACTGCGTGCACTTCGTGGCCGAGGAGCAGGACTGACACGT
CCGACGCGGCCCGACGGGTCCGAGGCCTCGGAGATCCGTCCCCCTTTTCCTTTGTCGATATCATGTAATT
AGTTATGTCACGCTTACATTCACGCCCTCCCCCCACATCCGCTCTAACCGAAAAGGAAGGAGTTAGACAA
CCTGAAGTCTAGGTCCCTATTTATTTTTTTATAGTTATGTTAGTATTAAGAACGTTATTTATATTTCAAA
TTTTTCTTTTTTTTCTGTACAGACGCGTGTACGCATGTAACATTATACTGAAAACCTTGCTTGAGAAGGT
TTTGGGACGCTCGAAGGCTTTAATTTGCAAGCTGGAGACCAACATGTGAGCAAAAGGCCAGCAAAAGGCC
AGGAACCGTAAAAAGGCCGCGTTGCTGGCGTTTTTCCATAGGCTCCGCCCCCCTGACGAGCATCACAAAA
ATCGACGCTCAAGTCAGAGGTGGCGAAACCCGACAGGACTATAAAGATACCAGGCGTTTCCCCCTGGAAG
CTCCCTCGTGCGCTCTCCTGTTCCGACCCTGCCGCTTACCGGATACCTGTCCGCCTTTCTCCCTTCGGGA
AGCGTGGCGCTTTCTCATAGCTCACGCTGTAGGTATCTCAGTTCGGTGTAGGTCGTTCGCTCCAAGCTGG
GCTGTGTGCACGAACCCCCCGTTCAGCCCGACCGCTGCGCCTTATCCGGTAACTATCGTCTTGAGTCCAA
CCCGGTAAGACACGACTTATCGCCACTGGCAGCAGCCACTGGTAACAGGATTAGCAGAGCGAGGTATGTA
GGCGGTGCTACAGAGTTCTTGAAGTGGTGGCCTAACTACGGCTACACTAGAAGAACAGTATTTGGTATCT
GCGCTCTGCTGAAGCCAGTTACCTTCGGAAAAAGAGTTGGTAGCTCTTGATCCGGCAAACAAACCACCGC
TGGTAGCGGTGGTTTTTTTGTTTGCAAGCAGCAGATTACGCGCAGAAAAAAAGGATCTCAAGAAGATCCT
TTGATCTTTTCTACGGGGTCTGACGCTCAGTGGAACGAAAACTCACGTTAAGGGATTTTGGTCATGAGAT
C
